Addgene plasmid #90710: HJURP E3.1 gRNA
Purpose: 3rd generation lentiviral gRNA plasmid targeting human HJURP
Depositing lab: Iain Cheeseman. Depositing organization: Whitehead Institute for Biomedical Research. Publication: Large-Scale Analysis of CRISPR/Cas9 Cell-Cycle Knockouts Reveals the Diversity of p53-Dependent Responses to Cell-Cycle Defects. McKinley KL, Cheeseman IM. Dev Cell. 2017 Feb 27;40(4):405-420.e2. doi: 10.1016/j.devcel.2017.01.012. Epub 2017 Feb 16. PubMed 28216383.
Backbone
  Vector backbone: pLenti-sgRNA
  Backbone manufacturer: Eric Lander & David Sabatini labs (Addgene plasmid #71409)
  Backbone size w/o insert (bp): 9151
  Vector type: Lentiviral, CRISPR
  Selectable markers: Puromycin
Growth in bacteria
  Bacterial resistance: Ampicillin, 100 μg/mL
  Growth temperature: 37°C
  Growth strain: NEB Stable
  Copy number: Unknown
Gene/Insert
  Gene/Insert name: HJURP (Guide Designation E3.1) (alt name: pKMKO series)
  gRNA/shRNA sequence: CACCGCTGGGTACGCTGCGCGCCA
  Species: H. sapiens (human)
  Promoter: U6
  Cloning method: Restriction Enzyme; 5′ cloning site BsmBI (destroyed during cloning); 3′ cloning site BsmBI (destroyed during cloning)
  Sequencing primers: 5′ hU6-F (5'-GAGGGCCTATTTCCCATGATT-3'); 3′ EF1a-R (5'-CACGGCGACTACTGCACTTA-3')
Terms and licenses: Academic/Nonprofit Terms; Industry Terms: Not Available to Industry
Depositor comments: Please note that gRNA target sequence listed is not strictly the 20nt spacer sequence, but also contains the 5' BsmBI overhang. For more information about knockout human cell lines generated using this plasmid, please see http://cellcycleknockouts.wi.mit.edu/ .
How to cite: HJURP E3.1 gRNA was a gift from Iain Cheeseman (Addgene plasmid # 90710 ; http://n2t.net/addgene:90710 ; RRID:Addgene_90710)
