[The description below was written by a language model from this plasmid's Addgene catalogue record and pLannotate feature annotations shown in this document.]
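Description:
HJURP E3.1 gRNA is a third-generation lentiviral CRISPR guide RNA plasmid built on the pLenti-sgRNA backbone and designed to target human HJURP. In bacteria it is maintained through a high-copy ColE1/pUC-type origin and selected with ampicillin via the β-lactamase gene. An f1 origin and remnants of a lac/lacZα cloning region are also present. The catalogue lists the empty backbone as 9,151 bp, whereas the sequenced record is 7,301 nt. This is consistent with a stuffer being removed when the guide was cloned between two BsmBI sites, both of which were destroyed, although the record does not state this explicitly.

The viral cassette follows the standard self-inactivating design. An RSV promoter drives a truncated HIV-1 5' LTR, making genomic RNA production Tat-independent. It is followed by the Ψ packaging signal with a gag fragment, the RRE for Rev-dependent nuclear export, a cPPT/CTS element, WPRE to enhance transcript expression, and a ΔU3 3' LTR. Inside this unit, a human U6 RNA polymerase III promoter expresses the HJURP spacer fused to the S. pyogenes guide scaffold (annotated as a tracrRNA fragment). A separate EF-1α core promoter drives puromycin N-acetyltransferase to select transduced mammalian cells.

No Cas9 gene is annotated, so the nuclease must be supplied separately, for example from a Cas9-expressing cell line. The depositor notes that the listed guide sequence includes the 5' BsmBI overhang as well as the spacer. The plasmid belongs to a series used to generate knockouts of cell-cycle genes in human cells for a large-scale analysis of the resulting p53-dependent responses.
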