Features (pLannotate 1.2.2; 27 found; start..end, strand, type, name):
     84..105     +  protein_bind   CAP binding site: CAP binding activates transcription in the presence of cAMP. E. coli catabolite activator protein
    120..150     +  promoter       lac promoter: promoter for the E. coli lac operon
    158..174     +  protein_bind   lac operator: The lac repressor binds to the lac operator to inhibit transcription in E. coli. This inhibition can be relieved by adding lactose or isopropyl-β-D-thiogalactopyranoside (IPTG). lac repressor encoded by lacI
    219..237     +  promoter       T3 promoter: promoter for bacteriophage T3 RNA polymerase
    265..491     +  promoter       RSV promoter: Rous sarcoma virus enhancer/promoter
    492..672     +  LTR            5' LTR (truncated): truncated 5' long terminal repeat (LTR) from HIV-1
    719..844     +  misc_feature   HIV-1 Ψ: packaging signal of human immunodeficiency virus type 1
    828..1191    +  CDS            HIV-1 gag (fragment): gag protein from human immunodeficiency virus 1; gag
   1337..1570    +  misc_feature   RRE: The Rev response element (RRE) of HIV-1 allows for Rev-dependent mRNA export from the nucleus to the cytoplasm.
   1947..1973    +  CDS            Rev (fragment): human immunodeficiency virus 1 (HIV-1) Rev protein; rev; enhances nuclear export of unspliced and incompletely spliced viral mRNAs
   1977..2217    +  promoter       U6 promoter: RNA polymerase III promoter for human U6 snRNA
   2264..2331    +  misc_RNA       tracrRNA (fragment): trans-activating CRISPR RNA for the Streptococcus pyogenes CRISPR/Cas9 system
   2380..2497    +  misc_feature   cPPT/CTS: central polypurine tract and central termination sequence of HIV-1
   2566..2777    +  promoter       EF-1α core promoter: core promoter for human elongation factor EF-1α
   2803..3402    +  CDS            PuroR (fragment): puromycin N-acetyltransferase; pac from Streptomyces; confers resistance to puromycin
   3418..4006    +  misc_feature   WPRE: woodchuck hepatitis virus posttranscriptional regulatory element
   4057..4076    +  misc_feature   cPPT/CTS (fragment): central polypurine tract and central termination sequence of HIV-1
   4078..4311    +  LTR            3' LTR (ΔU3): self-inactivating 3' long terminal repeat (LTR) from HIV-1
   4389..4510    +  polyA_signal   SV40 poly(A) signal: SV40 polyadenylation signal
   4550..4685    +  rep_origin     SV40 ori: SV40 origin of replication
   4706..4724    -  promoter       T7 promoter: promoter for bacteriophage T7 RNA polymerase
   4732..4887    +  CDS            lacZα (fragment): LacZα fragment of β-galactosidase; lacZ fragment
   4892..5320    +  rep_origin     f1 ori (sequence partly withheld): f1 bacteriophage origin of replication; arrow indicates direction of (+) strand synthesis
   5373..5477    +  promoter       AmpR promoter: bla
   5478..6338    +  CDS            AmpR: β-lactamase; bla; confers resistance to ampicillin, carbenicillin, and related antibiotics
   6509..7097    +  rep_origin     ori: high-copy-number ColE1/pMB1/pBR322/pUC origin of replication
   7280..71      +  CDS            lacI (fragment) (across the origin): lac repressor; lacI; The lac repressor binds to the lac operator to inhibit transcription in E. coli. This inhibition can be relieved by adding lactose or isopropyl-β-D-thiogalactopyranoside (IPTG).
>Addgene plasmid #90710 | HJURP E3.1 gRNA | addgene full sequence | sequence record 182981 | Addgene NGS Result
CTCCCCGCGCGTTGGCCGATTCATTAATGCAGCTGGCACGACAGGTTTCCCGACTGGAAAGCGGGCAGTG
AGCGCAACGCAATTAATGTGAGTTAGCTCACTCATTAGGCACCCCAGGCTTTACACTTTATGCTTCCGGC
TCGTATGTTGTGTGGAATTGTGAGCGGATAACAATTTCACACAGGAAACAGCTATGACCATGATTACGCC
AAGCGCGCAATTAACCCTCACTAAAGGGAACAAAAGCTGGAGCTGCAAGCTTAATGTAGTCTTATGCAAT
ACTCTTGTAGTCTTGCAACATGGTAACGATGAGTTAGCAACATGCCTTACAAGGAGAGAAAAAGCACCGT
GCATGCCGATTGGTGGAAGTAAGGTGGTACGATCGTGCCTTATTAGGAAGGCAACAGACGGGTCTGACAT
GGATTGGACGAACCACTGAATTGCCGCATTGCAGAGATATTGTATTTAAGTGCCTAGCTCGATACATAAA
CGGGTCTCTCTGGTTAGACCAGATCTGAGCCTGGGAGCTCTCTGGCTAACTAGGGAACCCACTGCTTAAG
CCTCAATAAAGCTTGCCTTGAGTGCTTCAAGTAGTGTGTGCCCGTCTGTTGTGTGACTCTGGTAACTAGA
GATCCCTCAGACCCTTTTAGTCAGTGTGGAAAATCTCTAGCAGTGGCGCCCGAACAGGGACTTGAAAGCG
AAAGGGAAACCAGAGGAGCTCTCTCGACGCAGGACTCGGCTTGCTGAAGCGCGCACGGCAAGAGGCGAGG
GGCGGCGACTGGTGAGTACGCCAAAAATTTTGACTAGCGGAGGCTAGAAGGAGAGAGATGGGTGCGAGAG
CGTCAGTATTAAGCGGGGGAGAATTAGATCGCGATGGGAAAAAATTCGGTTAAGGCCAGGGGGAAAGAAA
AAATATAAATTAAAACATATAGTATGGGCAAGCAGGGAGCTAGAACGATTCGCAGTTAATCCTGGCCTGT
TAGAAACATCAGAAGGCTGTAGACAAATACTGGGACAGCTACAACCATCCCTTCAGACAGGATCAGAAGA
ACTTAGATCATTATATAATACAGTAGCAACCCTCTATTGTGTGCATCAAAGGATAGAGATAAAAGACACC
AAGGAAGCTTTAGACAAGATAGAGGAAGAGCAAAACAAAAGTAAGACCACCGCACAGCAAGCGGCCGCTG
ATCTTCAGACCTGGAGGAGGAGATATGAGGGACAATTGGAGAAGTGAATTATATAAATATAAAGTAGTAA
AAATTGAACCATTAGGAGTAGCACCCACCAAGGCAAAGAGAAGAGTGGTGCAGAGAGAAAAAAGAGCAGT
GGGAATAGGAGCTTTGTTCCTTGGGTTCTTGGGAGCAGCAGGAAGCACTATGGGCGCAGCGTCAATGACG
CTGACGGTACAGGCCAGACAATTATTGTCTGGTATAGTGCAGCAGCAGAACAATTTGCTGAGGGCTATTG
AGGCGCAACAGCATCTGTTGCAACTCACAGTCTGGGGCATCAAGCAGCTCCAGGCAAGAATCCTGGCTGT
GGAAAGATACCTAAAGGATCAACAGCTCCTGGGGATTTGGGGTTGCTCTGGAAAACTCATTTGCACCACT
GCTGTGCCTTGGAATGCTAGTTGGAGTAATAAATCTCTGGAACAGATTTGGAATCACACGACCTGGATGG
AGTGGGACAGAGAAATTAACAATTACACAAGCTTAATACACTCCTTAATTGAAGAATCGCAAAACCAGCA
AGAAAAGAATGAACAAGAATTATTGGAATTAGATAAATGGGCAAGTTTGTGGAATTGGTTTAACATAACA
AATTGGCTGTGGTATATAAAATTATTCATAATGATAGTAGGAGGCTTGGTAGGTTTAAGAATAGTTTTTG
CTGTACTTTCTATAGTGAATAGAGTTAGGCAGGGATATTCACCATTATCGTTTCAGACCCACCTCCCAAC
CCCGAGGGGACCCAGAGAGGGCCTATTTCCCATGATTCCTTCATATTTGCATATACGATACAAGGCTGTT
AGAGAGATAATTAGAATTAATTTGACTGTAAACACAAAGATATTAGTACAAAATACGTGACGTAGAAAGT
AATAATTTCTTGGGTAGTTTGCAGTTTTAAAATTATGTTTTAAAATGGACTATCATATGCTTACCGTAAC
TTGAAAGTATTTCGATTTCTTGGCTTTATATATCTTGTGGAAAGGACGAAACACCGCTGGGTACGCTGCG
CGCCAGTTTAAGAGCTATGCTGGAAACAGCATAGCAAGTTTAAATAAGGCTAGTCCGTTATCAACTTGAA
AAAGTGGCACCGAGTCGGTGCTTTTTTTGAATTCTAGATCTTGAGACAAATGGCAGTATTCATCCACAAT
TTTAAAAGAAAAGGGGGGATTGGGGGGTACAGTGCAGGGGAAAGAATAGTAGACATAATAGCAACAGACA
TACAAACTAAAGAATTACAAAAACAAATTACAAAAATTCAAAATTTTCGGGTTTATTACAGGGACAGCAG
AGATCCACTTTGGCGCCGGCTCGAGTGGCTCCGGTGCCCGTCAGTGGGCAGAGCGCACATCGCCCACAGT
CCCCGAGAAGTTGGGGGGAGGGGTCGGCAATTGAACCGGTGCCTAGAGAAGGTGGCGCGGGGTAAACTGG
GAAAGTGATGTCGTGTACTGGCTCCGCCTTTTTCCCGAGGGTGGGGGAGAACCGTATATAAGTGCAGTAG
TCGCCGTGAACGTTCTTTTTCGCAACGGGTTTGCCGCCAGAACACAGGTGTCGTGACGCGGGATCCGCCA
CCATGACCGAGTACAAGCCCACGGTGCGCCTCGCCACCCGCGACGACGTCCCCAGGGCCGTACGCACCCT
CGCCGCCGCGTTCGCCGACTACCCCGCCACGCGCCACACCGTCGATCCGGACCGCCACATCGAGCGGGTC
ACCGAGCTGCAAGAACTCTTCCTCACGCGCGTCGGGCTCGACATCGGCAAGGTGTGGGTCGCGGACGACG
GCGCCGCGGTGGCGGTCTGGACCACGCCGGAGAGCGTCGAAGCGGGGGCGGTGTTCGCCGAGATCGGCCC
GCGCATGGCCGAGTTGAGCGGTTCCCGGCTGGCCGCGCAGCAACAGATGGAAGGCCTCCTGGCGCCGCAC
CGGCCCAAGGAGCCCGCGTGGTTCCTGGCCACCGTCGGAGTCTCGCCCGACCACCAGGGCAAGGGTCTGG
GCAGCGCCGTCGTGCTCCCCGGAGTGGAGGCGGCCGAGCGCGCCGGGGTGCCCGCCTTCCTGGAGACCTC
CGCGCCCCGCAACCTCCCCTTCTACGAGCGGCTCGGCTTCACCGTCACCGCCGACGTCGAGGTGCCCGAA
GGACCGCGCACCTGGTGCATGACCCGCAAGCCCGGTGCCTGAACGCGTTAAGTCGACAATCAACCTCTGG
ATTACAAAATTTGTGAAAGATTGACTGGTATTCTTAACTATGTTGCTCCTTTTACGCTATGTGGATACGC
TGCTTTAATGCCTTTGTATCATGCTATTGCTTCCCGTATGGCTTTCATTTTCTCCTCCTTGTATAAATCC
TGGTTGCTGTCTCTTTATGAGGAGTTGTGGCCCGTTGTCAGGCAACGTGGCGTGGTGTGCACTGTGTTTG
CTGACGCAACCCCCACTGGTTGGGGCATTGCCACCACCTGTCAGCTCCTTTCCGGGACTTTCGCTTTCCC
CCTCCCTATTGCCACGGCGGAACTCATCGCCGCCTGCCTTGCCCGCTGCTGGACAGGGGCTCGGCTGTTG
GGCACTGACAATTCCGTGGTGTTGTCGGGGAAATCATCGTCCTTTCCTTGGCTGCTCGCCTGTGTTGCCA
CCTGGATTCTGCGCGGGACGTCCTTCTGCTACGTCCCTTCGGCCCTCAATCCAGCGGACCTTCCTTCCCG
CGGCCTGCTGCCGGCTCTGCGGCCTCTTCCGCGTCTTCGCCTTCGCCCTCAGACGAGTCGGATCTCCCTT
TGGGCCGCCTCCCCGCGTCGACTTTAAGACCAATGACTTACAAGGCAGCTGTAGATCTTAGCCACTTTTT
AAAAGAAAAGGGGGGACTGGAAGGGCTAATTCACTCCCAACGAAGACAAGATCTGCTTTTTGCTTGTACT
GGGTCTCTCTGGTTAGACCAGATCTGAGCCTGGGAGCTCTCTGGCTAACTAGGGAACCCACTGCTTAAGC
CTCAATAAAGCTTGCCTTGAGTGCTTCAAGTAGTGTGTGCCCGTCTGTTGTGTGACTCTGGTAACTAGAG
ATCCCTCAGACCCTTTTAGTCAGTGTGGAAAATCTCTAGCAGTACGTATAGTAGTTCATGTCATCTTATT
ATTCAGTATTTATAACTTGCAAAGAAATGAATATCAGAGAGTGAGAGGAACTTGTTTATTGCAGCTTATA
ATGGTTACAAATAAAGCAATAGCATCACAAATTTCACAAATAAAGCATTTTTTTCACTGCATTCTAGTTG
TGGTTTGTCCAAACTCATCAATGTATCTTATCATGTCTGGCTCTAGCTATCCCGCCCCTAACTCCGCCCA
TCCCGCCCCTAACTCCGCCCAGTTCCGCCCATTCTCCGCCCCATGGCTGACTAATTTTTTTTATTTATGC
AGAGGCCGAGGCCGCCTCGGCCTCTGAGCTATTCCAGAAGTAGTGAGGAGGCTTTTTTGGAGGCCTAGGG
ACGTACCCAATTCGCCCTATAGTGAGTCGTATTACGCGCGCTCACTGGCCGTCGTTTTACAACGTCGTGA
CTGGGAAAACCCTGGCGTTACCCAACTTAATCGCCTTGCAGCACATCCCCCTTTCGCCAGCTGGCGTAAT
AGCGAAGAGGCCCGCACCGATCGCCCTTCCCAACAGTTGCGCAGCCTGAATGGCGAATGGG
[124 nt withheld, positions 4892-5015]
C
[91 nt withheld, positions 5017-5107]
A
[49 nt withheld, positions 5109-5157]
CCTTTGACGTTGGAGTCCACGTTCTTT
[37 nt withheld, positions 5185-5221]
ACCCTATCTCGGTCTATTCTTTTGATTTATAAGGGATTTTGCCGATTTCGGCCTATTGGTTAAAAAATGA
GCTGATTTAACAAAAATTTAACGCGAATTTTAACAAAATATTAACGCTTACAATTTAGGTGGCACTTTTC
GGGGAAATGTGCGCGGAACCCCTATTTGTTTATTTTTCTAAATACATTCAAATATGTATCCGCTCATGAG
ACAATAACCCTGATAAATGCTTCAATAATATTGAAAAAGGAAGAGTATGAGTATTCAACATTTCCGTGTC
GCCCTTATTCCCTTTTTTGCGGCATTTTGCCTTCCTGTTTTTGCTCACCCAGAAACGCTGGTGAAAGTAA
AAGATGCTGAAGATCAGTTGGGTGCACGAGTGGGTTACATCGAACTGGATCTCAACAGCGGTAAGATCCT
TGAGAGTTTTCGCCCCGAAGAACGTTTTCCAATGATGAGCACTTTTAAAGTTCTGCTATGTGGCGCGGTA
TTATCCCGTATTGACGCCGGGCAAGAGCAACTCGGTCGCCGCATACACTATTCTCAGAATGACTTGGTTG
AGTACTCACCAGTCACAGAAAAGCATCTTACGGATGGCATGACAGTAAGAGAATTATGCAGTGCTGCCAT
AACCATGAGTGATAACACTGCGGCCAACTTACTTCTGACAACGATCGGAGGACCGAAGGAGCTAACCGCT
TTTTTGCACAACATGGGGGATCATGTAACTCGCCTTGATCGTTGGGAACCGGAGCTGAATGAAGCCATAC
CAAACGACGAGCGTGACACCACGATGCCTGTAGCAATGGCAACAACGTTGCGCAAACTATTAACTGGCGA
ACTACTTACTCTAGCTTCCCGGCAACAATTAATAGACTGGATGGAGGCGGATAAAGTTGCAGGACCACTT
CTGCGCTCGGCCCTTCCGGCTGGCTGGTTTATTGCTGATAAATCTGGAGCCGGTGAGCGTGGGTCTCGCG
GTATCATTGCAGCACTGGGGCCAGATGGTAAGCCCTCCCGTATCGTAGTTATCTACACGACGGGGAGTCA
GGCAACTATGGATGAACGAAATAGACAGATCGCTGAGATAGGTGCCTCACTGATTAAGCATTGGTAACTG
TCAGACCAAGTTTACTCATATATACTTTAGATTGATTTAAAACTTCATTTTTAATTTAAAAGGATCTAGG
TGAAGATCCTTTTTGATAATCTCATGACCAAAATCCCTTAACGTGAGTTTTCGTTCCACTGAGCGTCAGA
CCCCGTAGAAAAGATCAAAGGATCTTCTTGAGATCCTTTTTTTCTGCGCGTAATCTGCTGCTTGCAAACA
AAAAAACCACCGCTACCAGCGGTGGTTTGTTTGCCGGATCAAGAGCTACCAACTCTTTTTCCGAAGGTAA
CTGGCTTCAGCAGAGCGCAGATACCAAATACTGTTCTTCTAGTGTAGCCGTAGTTAGGCCACCACTTCAA
GAACTCTGTAGCACCGCCTACATACCTCGCTCTGCTAATCCTGTTACCAGTGGCTGCTGCCAGTGGCGAT
AAGTCGTGTCTTACCGGGTTGGACTCAAGACGATAGTTACCGGATAAGGCGCAGCGGTCGGGCTGAACGG
GGGGTTCGTGCACACAGCCCAGCTTGGAGCGAACGACCTACACCGAACTGAGATACCTACAGCGTGAGCT
ATGAGAAAGCGCCACGCTTCCCGAAGGGAGAAAGGCGGACAGGTATCCGGTAAGCGGCAGGGTCGGAACA
GGAGAGCGCACGAGGGAGCTTCCAGGGGGAAACGCCTGGTATCTTTATAGTCCTGTCGGGTTTCGCCACC
TCTGACTTGAGCGTCGATTTTTGTGATGCTCGTCAGGGGGGCGGAGCCTATGGAAAAACGCCAGCAACGC
GGCCTTTTTACGGTTCCTGGCCTTTTGCTGGCCTTTTGCTCACATGTTCTTTCCTGCGTTATCCCCTGAT
TCTGTGGATAACCGTATTACCGCCTTTGAGTGAGCTGATACCGCTCGCCGCAGCCGAACGACCGAGCGCA
GCGAGTCAGTGAGCGAGGAAGCGGAAGAGCGCCCAATACGCAAACCGCCT
